Addgene plasmid #86303: PX458_MBD1_iso1_1
Purpose: Encodes gRNA for 3' target of human MBD1_iso1
Depositing lab: Eric Mendenhall & Richard M. Myers. Depositing organization: University of Alabama in Huntsville. Publication: CETCh-seq: CRISPR epitope tagging ChIP-seq of DNA-binding proteins. Savic D, Partridge EC, Newberry KM, Smith SB, Meadows SK, Roberts BS, Mackiewicz M, Mendenhall EM, Myers RM. Genome Res. 2015 Sep 9. 10.1101/gr.193540.115 PubMed 26355004.
Backbone
  Vector backbone: PX458
  Vector type: CRISPR
Growth in bacteria
  Bacterial resistance: Ampicillin, 100 μg/mL
  Growth temperature: 37°C
  Growth strain: DH5alpha
  Copy number: High Copy
Gene/Insert
  Gene/Insert name: gRNA against MBD1_iso1
  gRNA/shRNA sequence: GGAGCTAGAAAGCAGTAGAC
  Species: H. sapiens (human)
  Entrez Gene: MBD1 (a.k.a. CXXC3, PCM1, RFT)
  Cloning method: Gibson Cloning
  Sequencing primers: 5′ pBR322ori-F
Terms and licenses: Academic/Nonprofit Terms; Industry Terms: Not Available to Industry
Depositor comments: Note: This plasmid is part of the Mendenhall and Meyers CRISPR-based Tagging system to add a tag (currently using FLAG) to endogenous proteins. Please see https://www.addgene.org/crispr/tagging/ for more details.
How to cite: PX458_MBD1_iso1_1 was a gift from Eric Mendenhall & Richard M. Myers (Addgene plasmid # 86303 ; http://n2t.net/addgene:86303 ; RRID:Addgene_86303)
