[The description below was written by a language model from this plasmid's Addgene catalogue record and pLannotate feature annotations shown in this document.]
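Description:
PX458_MBD1_iso1_1 is a mammalian CRISPR expression plasmid of about 9.3 kb built on the PX458 backbone. It delivers both a guide RNA and Streptococcus pyogenes Cas9 from a single vector. It is maintained in E. coli as a high-copy plasmid through a ColE1/pUC-type origin and is selected with ampicillin through the β-lactamase gene. An M13/f1-type phage origin is also annotated, along with short fragments of bom and rop and a single AAV2 ITR. These appear to be backbone remnants, and one ITR alone does not make a packageable AAV genome.

The plasmid carries two expression units. A human U6 RNA polymerase III promoter drives a guide that was inserted by Gibson cloning upstream of the S. pyogenes gRNA scaffold. A second, partial scaffold fragment is annotated immediately downstream. The guide targets the 3' end of isoform 1 of human MBD1. Downstream, a hybrid promoter made of the CMV enhancer, the chicken β-actin promoter and a hybrid intron drives Cas9. The Cas9 sequence is annotated as contiguous N- and C-terminal portions that together form the full coding sequence, and it carries a nucleoplasmin nuclear localization signal. EGFP follows in the same transcription unit, and a bGH polyadenylation signal terminates it. The element linking Cas9 to EGFP is not annotated in the feature table. EGFP allows transfected cells to be identified or sorted.

The plasmid belongs to a CRISPR-based epitope tagging system. In this system, Cas9 cleavage near the end of a gene's coding region is used to add a tag, currently FLAG, to the endogenous protein. This enables ChIP-seq of DNA-binding proteins with a standard anti-tag antibody. The donor template carrying the tag is not part of this construct.
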