Features (pLannotate 1.2.2; 19 found; start..end, strand, type, name):
     17..257     +  promoter       U6 promoter: RNA polymerase III promoter for human U6 snRNA
    286..361     +  misc_RNA       gRNA scaffold: guide RNA scaffold for the Streptococcus pyogenes CRISPR/Cas9 system
    368..411     +  misc_RNA       gRNA scaffold (fragment): guide RNA scaffold for the Streptococcus pyogenes CRISPR/Cas9 system
    458..743     +  enhancer       CMV enhancer: human cytomegalovirus immediate early enhancer; contains an 18-bp deletion relative to the standard CMV enhancer
    745..1022    +  promoter       chicken β-actin promoter: No description available
   1023..1251    +  intron         hybrid intron: hybrid between chicken β-actin (CBA) and minute virus of mice (MMV) introns (Gray et al., 2011)
   1389..2990    +  CDS            Cas9(N): N-terminal portion of Streptococcus pyogenes Cas9 (Zetsche et al., 2015)
   2991..5489    +  CDS            Cas9(C): C-terminal portion of Streptococcus pyogenes Cas9 (Zetsche et al., 2015)
   5490..5537    +  CDS            nucleoplasmin NLS: bipartite nuclear localization signal from nucleoplasmin
   5607..6320    +  CDS            EGFP: EGFP is a basic (constitutively fluorescent) green fluorescent protein published in 1996, derived from Aequorea victoria. It is reported to be a rapidly-maturing weak dimer with moderate acid sensitivity.
   6354..6465    +  polyA_signal   bGH poly(A) signal: bovine growth hormone polyadenylation signal
   6570..6710    +  repeat_region  AAV2 ITR: inverted terminal repeat of adeno-associated virus serotype 2 inverted
   6715..6766    -  misc_feature   bom (fragment): basis of mobility region from pBR322
   6785..7165    +  rep_origin     M13 ori (sequence partly withheld): M13 bacteriophage origin of replication; arrow indicates direction of (+) strand synthesis
   7241..7290    -  misc_feature   bom (fragment): basis of mobility region from pBR322
   7392..7427    -  CDS            rop (fragment): Rop protein, which maintains plasmids at low copy number; rop
   7522..7626    +  promoter       AmpR promoter: bla
   7627..8487    +  CDS            AmpR: β-lactamase; bla; confers resistance to ampicillin, carbenicillin, and related antibiotics
   8658..9246    +  rep_origin     ori: high-copy-number ColE1/pMB1/pBR322/pUC origin of replication
>Addgene plasmid #86303 | PX458_MBD1_iso1_1 | depositor full sequence | sequence record 168184 | Full Sequence
TTTTGCTCACATGTNNGAGGGCCTATTTCCCATGATTCCTTCATATTTGCATATACGATACAAGGCTGTT
AGAGAGATAATTGGAATTAATTTGACTGTAAACACAAAGATATTAGTACAAAATACGTGACGTAGAAAGT
AATAATTTCTTGGGTAGTTTGCAGTTTTAAAATTATGTTTTAAAATGGACTATCATATGCTTACCGTAAC
TTGAAAGTATTTCGATTTCTTGGCTTTATATATCTTGTGGAAAGGACGAAACACCGGAGCTAGAAAGCAG
TAGACGTTTTAGAGCTAGAAATAGCAAGTTAAAATAAGGCTAGTCCGTTATCAACTTGAAAAAGTGGCAC
CGAGTCGGTGCTTTTTTGTTTTAGAGCTAGAAATAGCAAGTTAAAATAAGGCTAGTCCGTTTTTAGCGCG
TGCGCCAATTCTGCAGACAAATGGCTCTAGAGGTACCCGTTACATAACTTACGGTAAATGGCCCGCCTGG
CTGACCGCCCAACGACCCCCGCCCATTGACGTCAATAGTAACGCCAATAGGGACTTTCCATTGACGTCAA
TGGGTGGAGTATTTACGGTAAACTGCCCACTTGGCAGTACATCAAGTGTATCATATGCCAAGTACGCCCC
CTATTGACGTCAATGACGGTAAATGGCCCGCCTGGCATTGTGCCCAGTACATGACCTTATGGGACTTTCC
TACTTGGCAGTACATCTACGTATTAGTCATCGCTATTACCATGGTCGAGGTGAGCCCCACGTTCTGCTTC
ACTCTCCCCATCTCCCCCCCCTCCCCACCCCCAATTTTGTATTTATTTATTTTTTAATTATTTTGTGCAG
CGATGGGGGCGGGGGGGGGGGGGGGGCGCGCGCCAGGCGGGGCGGGGCGGGGCGAGGGGCGGGGCGGGGC
GAGGCGGAGAGGTGCGGCGGCAGCCAATCAGAGCGGCGCGCTCCGAAAGTTTCCTTTTATGGCGAGGCGG
CGGCGGCGGCGGCCCTATAAAAAGCGAAGCGCGCGGCGGGCGGGAGTCGCTGCGACGCTGCCTTCGCCCC
GTGCCCCGCTCCGCCGCCGCCTCGCGCCGCCCGCCCCGGCTCTGACTGACCGCGTTACTCCCACAGGTGA
GCGGGCGGGACGGCCCTTCTCCTCCGGGCTGTAATTAGCTGAGCAAGAGGTAAGGGTTTAAGGGATGGTT
GGTTGGTGGGGTATTAATGTTTAATTACCTGGAGCACCTGCCTGAAATCACTTTTTTTCAGGTTGGACCG
GTGCCACCATGGACTATAAGGACCACGACGGAGACTACAAGGATCATGATATTGATTACAAAGACGATGA
CGATAAGATGGCCCCAAAGAAGAAGCGGAAGGTCGGTATCCACGGAGTCCCAGCAGCCGACAAGAAGTAC
AGCATCGGCCTGGACATCGGCACCAACTCTGTGGGCTGGGCCGTGATCACCGACGAGTACAAGGTGCCCA
GCAAGAAATTCAAGGTGCTGGGCAACACCGACCGGCACAGCATCAAGAAGAACCTGATCGGAGCCCTGCT
GTTCGACAGCGGCGAAACAGCCGAGGCCACCCGGCTGAAGAGAACCGCCAGAAGAAGATACACCAGACGG
AAGAACCGGATCTGCTATCTGCAAGAGATCTTCAGCAACGAGATGGCCAAGGTGGACGACAGCTTCTTCC
ACAGACTGGAAGAGTCCTTCCTGGTGGAAGAGGATAAGAAGCACGAGCGGCACCCCATCTTCGGCAACAT
CGTGGACGAGGTGGCCTACCACGAGAAGTACCCCACCATCTACCACCTGAGAAAGAAACTGGTGGACAGC
ACCGACAAGGCCGACCTGCGGCTGATCTATCTGGCCCTGGCCCACATGATCAAGTTCCGGGGCCACTTCC
TGATCGAGGGCGACCTGAACCCCGACAACAGCGACGTGGACAAGCTGTTCATCCAGCTGGTGCAGACCTA
CAACCAGCTGTTCGAGGAAAACCCCATCAACGCCAGCGGCGTGGACGCCAAGGCCATCCTGTCTGCCAGA
CTGAGCAAGAGCAGACGGCTGGAAAATCTGATCGCCCAGCTGCCCGGCGAGAAGAAGAATGGCCTGTTCG
GAAACCTGATTGCCCTGAGCCTGGGCCTGACCCCCAACTTCAAGAGCAACTTCGACCTGGCCGAGGATGC
CAAACTGCAGCTGAGCAAGGACACCTACGACGACGACCTGGACAACCTGCTGGCCCAGATCGGCGACCAG
TACGCCGACCTGTTTCTGGCCGCCAAGAACCTGTCCGACGCCATCCTGCTGAGCGACATCCTGAGAGTGA
ACACCGAGATCACCAAGGCCCCCCTGAGCGCCTCTATGATCAAGAGATACGACGAGCACCACCAGGACCT
GACCCTGCTGAAAGCTCTCGTGCGGCAGCAGCTGCCTGAGAAGTACAAAGAGATTTTCTTCGACCAGAGC
AAGAACGGCTACGCCGGCTACATTGACGGCGGAGCCAGCCAGGAAGAGTTCTACAAGTTCATCAAGCCCA
TCCTGGAAAAGATGGACGGCACCGAGGAACTGCTCGTGAAGCTGAACAGAGAGGACCTGCTGCGGAAGCA
GCGGACCTTCGACAACGGCAGCATCCCCCACCAGATCCACCTGGGAGAGCTGCACGCCATTCTGCGGCGG
CAGGAAGATTTTTACCCATTCCTGAAGGACAACCGGGAAAAGATCGAGAAGATCCTGACCTTCCGCATCC
CCTACTACGTGGGCCCTCTGGCCAGGGGAAACAGCAGATTCGCCTGGATGACCAGAAAGAGCGAGGAAAC
CATCACCCCCTGGAACTTCGAGGAAGTGGTGGACAAGGGCGCTTCCGCCCAGAGCTTCATCGAGCGGATG
ACCAACTTCGATAAGAACCTGCCCAACGAGAAGGTGCTGCCCAAGCACAGCCTGCTGTACGAGTACTTCA
CCGTGTATAACGAGCTGACCAAAGTGAAATACGTGACCGAGGGAATGAGAAAGCCCGCCTTCCTGAGCGG
CGAGCAGAAAAAGGCCATCGTGGACCTGCTGTTCAAGACCAACCGGAAAGTGACCGTGAAGCAGCTGAAA
GAGGACTACTTCAAGAAAATCGAGTGCTTCGACTCCGTGGAAATCTCCGGCGTGGAAGATCGGTTCAACG
CCTCCCTGGGCACATACCACGATCTGCTGAAAATTATCAAGGACAAGGACTTCCTGGACAATGAGGAAAA
CGAGGACATTCTGGAAGATATCGTGCTGACCCTGACACTGTTTGAGGACAGAGAGATGATCGAGGAACGG
CTGAAAACCTATGCCCACCTGTTCGACGACAAAGTGATGAAGCAGCTGAAGCGGCGGAGATACACCGGCT
GGGGCAGGCTGAGCCGGAAGCTGATCAACGGCATCCGGGACAAGCAGTCCGGCAAGACAATCCTGGATTT
CCTGAAGTCCGACGGCTTCGCCAACAGAAACTTCATGCAGCTGATCCACGACGACAGCCTGACCTTTAAA
GAGGACATCCAGAAAGCCCAGGTGTCCGGCCAGGGCGATAGCCTGCACGAGCACATTGCCAATCTGGCCG
GCAGCCCCGCCATTAAGAAGGGCATCCTGCAGACAGTGAAGGTGGTGGACGAGCTCGTGAAAGTGATGGG
CCGGCACAAGCCCGAGAACATCGTGATCGAAATGGCCAGAGAGAACCAGACCACCCAGAAGGGACAGAAG
AACAGCCGCGAGAGAATGAAGCGGATCGAAGAGGGCATCAAAGAGCTGGGCAGCCAGATCCTGAAAGAAC
ACCCCGTGGAAAACACCCAGCTGCAGAACGAGAAGCTGTACCTGTACTACCTGCAGAATGGGCGGGATAT
GTACGTGGACCAGGAACTGGACATCAACCGGCTGTCCGACTACGATGTGGACCATATCGTGCCTCAGAGC
TTTCTGAAGGACGACTCCATCGACAACAAGGTGCTGACCAGAAGCGACAAGAACCGGGGCAAGAGCGACA
ACGTGCCCTCCGAAGAGGTCGTGAAGAAGATGAAGAACTACTGGCGGCAGCTGCTGAACGCCAAGCTGAT
TACCCAGAGAAAGTTCGACAATCTGACCAAGGCCGAGAGAGGCGGCCTGAGCGAACTGGATAAGGCCGGC
TTCATCAAGAGACAGCTGGTGGAAACCCGGCAGATCACAAAGCACGTGGCACAGATCCTGGACTCCCGGA
TGAACACTAAGTACGACGAGAATGACAAGCTGATCCGGGAAGTGAAAGTGATCACCCTGAAGTCCAAGCT
GGTGTCCGATTTCCGGAAGGATTTCCAGTTTTACAAAGTGCGCGAGATCAACAACTACCACCACGCCCAC
GACGCCTACCTGAACGCCGTCGTGGGAACCGCCCTGATCAAAAAGTACCCTAAGCTGGAAAGCGAGTTCG
TGTACGGCGACTACAAGGTGTACGACGTGCGGAAGATGATCGCCAAGAGCGAGCAGGAAATCGGCAAGGC
TACCGCCAAGTACTTCTTCTACAGCAACATCATGAACTTTTTCAAGACCGAGATTACCCTGGCCAACGGC
GAGATCCGGAAGCGGCCTCTGATCGAGACAAACGGCGAAACCGGGGAGATCGTGTGGGATAAGGGCCGGG
ATTTTGCCACCGTGCGGAAAGTGCTGAGCATGCCCCAAGTGAATATCGTGAAAAAGACCGAGGTGCAGAC
AGGCGGCTTCAGCAAAGAGTCTATCCTGCCCAAGAGGAACAGCGATAAGCTGATCGCCAGAAAGAAGGAC
TGGGACCCTAAGAAGTACGGCGGCTTCGACAGCCCCACCGTGGCCTATTCTGTGCTGGTGGTGGCCAAAG
TGGAAAAGGGCAAGTCCAAGAAACTGAAGAGTGTGAAAGAGCTGCTGGGGATCACCATCATGGAAAGAAG
CAGCTTCGAGAAGAATCCCATCGACTTTCTGGAAGCCAAGGGCTACAAAGAAGTGAAAAAGGACCTGATC
ATCAAGCTGCCTAAGTACTCCCTGTTCGAGCTGGAAAACGGCCGGAAGAGAATGCTGGCCTCTGCCGGCG
AACTGCAGAAGGGAAACGAACTGGCCCTGCCCTCCAAATATGTGAACTTCCTGTACCTGGCCAGCCACTA
TGAGAAGCTGAAGGGCTCCCCCGAGGATAATGAGCAGAAACAGCTGTTTGTGGAACAGCACAAGCACTAC
CTGGACGAGATCATCGAGCAGATCAGCGAGTTCTCCAAGAGAGTGATCCTGGCCGACGCTAATCTGGACA
AAGTGCTGTCCGCCTACAACAAGCACCGGGATAAGCCCATCAGAGAGCAGGCCGAGAATATCATCCACCT
GTTTACCCTGACCAATCTGGGAGCCCCTGCCGCCTTCAAGTACTTTGACACCACCATCGACCGGAAGAGG
TACACCAGCACCAAAGAGGTGCTGGACGCCACCCTGATCCACCAGAGCATCACCGGCCTGTACGAGACAC
GGATCGACCTGTCTCAGCTGGGAGGCGACAAAAGGCCGGCGGCCACGAAAAAGGCCGGCCAGGCAAAAAA
GAAAAAGGAATTCGGCAGTGGAGAGGGCAGAGGAAGTCTGCTAACATGCGGTGACGTCGAGGAGAATCCT
GGCCCAGTGAGCAAGGGCGAGGAGCTGTTCACCGGGGTGGTGCCCATCCTGGTCGAGCTGGACGGCGACG
TAAACGGCCACAAGTTCAGCGTGTCCGGCGAGGGCGAGGGCGATGCCACCTACGGCAAGCTGACCCTGAA
GTTCATCTGCACCACCGGCAAGCTGCCCGTGCCCTGGCCCACCCTCGTGACCACCCTGACCTACGGCGTG
CAGTGCTTCAGCCGCTACCCCGACCACATGAAGCAGCACGACTTCTTCAAGTCCGCCATGCCCGAAGGCT
ACGTCCAGGAGCGCACCATCTTCTTCAAGGACGACGGCAACTACAAGACCCGCGCCGAGGTGAAGTTCGA
GGGCGACACCCTGGTGAACCGCATCGAGCTGAAGGGCATCGACTTCAAGGAGGACGGCAACATCCTGGGG
CACAAGCTGGAGTACAACTACAACAGCCACAACGTCTATATCATGGCCGACAAGCAGAAGAACGGCATCA
AGGTGAACTTCAAGATCCGCCACAACATCGAGGACGGCAGCGTGCAGCTCGCCGACCACTACCAGCAGAA
CACCCCCATCGGCGACGGCCCCGTGCTGCTGCCCGACAACCACTACCTGAGCACCCAGTCCGCCCTGAGC
AAAGACCCCAACGAGAAGCGCGATCACATGGTCCTGCTGGAGTTCGTGACCGCCGCCGGGATCACTCTCG
GCATGGACGAGCTGTACAAGGAATTCTAACTAGAGCTCGCTGATCAGCCTCGACTGTGCCTTCTAGTTGC
CAGCCATCTGTTGTTTGCCCCTCCCCCGTGCCTTCCTTGACCCTGGAAGGTGCCACTCCCACTGTCCTTT
CCTAATAAAATGAGGAAATTGCATCGCATTGTCTGAGTAGGTGTCATTCTATTCTGGGGGGTGGGGTGGG
GCAGGACAGCAAGGGGGAGGATTGGGAAGAGAATAGCAGGCATGCTGGGGAGCGGCCGCAGGAACCCCTA
GTGATGGAGTTGGCCACTCCCTCTCTGCGCGCTCGCTCGCTCACTGAGGCCGGGCGACCAAAGGTCGCCC
GACGCCCGGGCTTTGCCCGGGCGGCCTCAGTGAGCGAGCGAGCGCGCAGCTGCCTGCAGGGGCGCCTGAT
GCGGTATTTTCTCCTTACGCATCTGTGCGGTATTTCACACCGCATA
[142 nt withheld, positions 6767-6908]
C
[141 nt withheld, positions 6910-7050]
CCTTTGACGTTGGAGTCCACGTTCTTT
[37 nt withheld, positions 7078-7114]
ACCCTATCTCGGGCTATTCTTTTGATTTATAAGGGATTTTGCCGATTTCGGCCTATTGGTTAAAAAATGA
GCTGATTTAACAAAAATTTAACGCGAATTTTAACAAAATATTAACGTTTACAATTTTATGGTGCACTCTC
AGTACAATCTGCTCTGATGCCGCATAGTTAAGCCAGCCCCGACACCCGCCAACACCCGCTGACGCGCCCT
GACGGGCTTGTCTGCTCCCGGCATCCGCTTACAGACAAGCTGTGACCGTCTCCGGGAGCTGCATGTGTCA
GAGGTTTTCACCGTCATCACCGAAACGCGCGAGACGAAAGGGCCTCGTGATACGCCTATTTTTATAGGTT
AATGTCATGATAATAATGGTTTCTTAGACGTCAGGTGGCACTTTTCGGGGAAATGTGCGCGGAACCCCTA
TTTGTTTATTTTTCTAAATACATTCAAATATGTATCCGCTCATGAGACAATAACCCTGATAAATGCTTCA
ATAATATTGAAAAAGGAAGAGTATGAGTATTCAACATTTCCGTGTCGCCCTTATTCCCTTTTTTGCGGCA
TTTTGCCTTCCTGTTTTTGCTCACCCAGAAACGCTGGTGAAAGTAAAAGATGCTGAAGATCAGTTGGGTG
CACGAGTGGGTTACATCGAACTGGATCTCAACAGCGGTAAGATCCTTGAGAGTTTTCGCCCCGAAGAACG
TTTTCCAATGATGAGCACTTTTAAAGTTCTGCTATGTGGCGCGGTATTATCCCGTATTGACGCCGGGCAA
GAGCAACTCGGTCGCCGCATACACTATTCTCAGAATGACTTGGTTGAGTACTCACCAGTCACAGAAAAGC
ATCTTACGGATGGCATGACAGTAAGAGAATTATGCAGTGCTGCCATAACCATGAGTGATAACACTGCGGC
CAACTTACTTCTGACAACGATCGGAGGACCGAAGGAGCTAACCGCTTTTTTGCACAACATGGGGGATCAT
GTAACTCGCCTTGATCGTTGGGAACCGGAGCTGAATGAAGCCATACCAAACGACGAGCGTGACACCACGA
TGCCTGTAGCAATGGCAACAACGTTGCGCAAACTATTAACTGGCGAACTACTTACTCTAGCTTCCCGGCA
ACAATTAATAGACTGGATGGAGGCGGATAAAGTTGCAGGACCACTTCTGCGCTCGGCCCTTCCGGCTGGC
TGGTTTATTGCTGATAAATCTGGAGCCGGTGAGCGTGGAAGCCGCGGTATCATTGCAGCACTGGGGCCAG
ATGGTAAGCCCTCCCGTATCGTAGTTATCTACACGACGGGGAGTCAGGCAACTATGGATGAACGAAATAG
ACAGATCGCTGAGATAGGTGCCTCACTGATTAAGCATTGGTAACTGTCAGACCAAGTTTACTCATATATA
CTTTAGATTGATTTAAAACTTCATTTTTAATTTAAAAGGATCTAGGTGAAGATCCTTTTTGATAATCTCA
TGACCAAAATCCCTTAACGTGAGTTTTCGTTCCACTGAGCGTCAGACCCCGTAGAAAAGATCAAAGGATC
TTCTTGAGATCCTTTTTTTCTGCGCGTAATCTGCTGCTTGCAAACAAAAAAACCACCGCTACCAGCGGTG
GTTTGTTTGCCGGATCAAGAGCTACCAACTCTTTTTCCGAAGGTAACTGGCTTCAGCAGAGCGCAGATAC
CAAATACTGTCCTTCTAGTGTAGCCGTAGTTAGGCCACCACTTCAAGAACTCTGTAGCACCGCCTACATA
CCTCGCTCTGCTAATCCTGTTACCAGTGGCTGCTGCCAGTGGCGATAAGTCGTGTCTTACCGGGTTGGAC
TCAAGACGATAGTTACCGGATAAGGCGCAGCGGTCGGGCTGAACGGGGGGTTCGTGCACACAGCCCAGCT
TGGAGCGAACGACCTACACCGAACTGAGATACCTACAGCGTGAGCTATGAGAAAGCGCCACGCTTCCCGA
AGGGAGAAAGGCGGACAGGTATCCGGTAAGCGGCAGGGTCGGAACAGGAGAGCGCACGAGGGAGCTTCCA
GGGGGAAACGCCTGGTATCTTTATAGTCCTGTCGGGTTTCGCCACCTCTGACTTGAGCGTCGATTTTTGT
GATGCTCGTCAGGGGGGCGGAGCCTATGGAAAAACGCCAGCAACGCGGCCTTTTTACGGTTCCTGGCCTT
TTGCTGGCC
