>Addgene plasmid #86303 | PX458_MBD1_iso1_1 | addgene partial sequence | sequence record 190344 | Addgene Partial NGS Result
GTGCCACCATGGACTATAAGGACCACGACGGAGACTACAAGGATCATGATATTGATTACAAAGACGATGA
CGATAAGATGGCCCCAAAGAAGAAGCGGAAGGTCGGTATCCACGGAGTCCCAGCAGCCGACAAGAAGTAC
AGCATCGGCCTGGACATCGGCACCAACTCTGTGGGCTGGGCCGTGATCACCGACGAGTACAAGGTGCCCA
GCAAGAAATTCAAGGTGCTGGGCAACACCGACCGGCACAGCATCAAGAAGAACCTGATCGGAGCCCTGCT
GTTCGACAGCGGCGAAACAGCCGAGGCCACCCGGCTGAAGAGAACCGCCAGAAGAAGATACACCAGACGG
AAGAACCGGATCTGCTATCTGCAAGAGATCTTCAGCAACGAGATGGCCAAGGTGGACGACAGCTTCTTCC
ACAGACTGGAAGAGTCCTTCCTGGTGGAAGAGGATAAGAAGCACGAGCGGCACCCCATCTTCGGCAACAT
CGTGGACGAGGTGGCCTACCACGAGAAGTACCCCACCATCTACCACCTGAGAAAGAAACTGGTGGACAGC
ACCGACAAGGCCGACCTGCGGCTGATCTATCTGGCCCTGGCCCACATGATCAAGTTCCGGGGCCACTTCC
TGATCGAGGGCGACCTGAACCCCGACAACAGCGACGTGGACAAGCTGTTCATCCAGCTGGTGCAGACCTA
CAACCAGCTGTTCGAGGAAAACCCCATCAACGCCAGCGGCGTGGACGCCAAGGCCATCCTGTCTGCCAGA
CTGAGCAAGAGCAGACGGCTGGAAAATCTGATCGCCCAGCTGCCCGGCGAGAAGAAGAATGGCCTGTTCG
GAAACCTGATTGCCCTGAGCCTGGGCCTGACCCCCAACTTCAAGAGCAACTTCGACCTGGCCGAGGATGC
CAAACTGCAGCTGAGCAAGGACACCTACGACGACGACCTGGACAACCTGCTGGCCCAGATCGGCGACCAG
TACGCCGACCTGTTTCTGGCCGCCAAGAACCTGTCCGACGCCATCCTGCTGAGCGACATCCTGAGAGTGA
ACACCGAGATCACCAAGGCCCCCCTGAGCGCCTCTATGATCAAGAGATACGACGAGCACCACCAGGACCT
GACCCTGCTGAAAGCTCTCGTGCGGCAGCAGCTGCCTGAGAAGTACAAAGAGATTTTCTTCGACCAGAGC
AAGAACGGCTACGCCGGCTACATTGACGGCGGAGCCAGCCAGGAAGAGTTCTACAAGTTCATCAAGCCCA
TCCTGGAAAAGATGGACGGCACCGAGGAACTGCTCGTGAAGCTGAACAGAGAGGACCTGCTGCGGAAGCA
GCGGACCTTCGACAACGGCAGCATCCCCCACCAGATCCACCTGGGAGAGCTGCACGCCATTCTGCGGCGG
CAGGAAGATTTTTACCCATTCCTGAAGGACAACCGGGAAAAGATCGAGAAGATCCTGACCTTCCGCATCC
CCTACTACGTGGGCCCTCTGGCCAGGGGAAACAGCAGATTCGCCTGGATGACCAGAAAGAGCGAGGAAAC
CATCACCCCCTGGAACTTCGAGGAAGTGGTGGACAAGGGCGCTTCCGCCCAGAGCTTCATCGAGCGGATG
ACCAACTTCGATAAGAACCTGCCCAACGAGAAGGTGCTGCCCAAGCACAGCCTGCTGTACGAGTACTTCA
CCGTGTATAACGAGCTGACCAAAGTGAAATACGTGACCGAGGGAATGAGAAAGCCCGCCTTCCTGAGCGG
CGAGCAGAAAAAGGCCATCGTGGACCTGCTGTTCAAGACCAACCGGAAAGTGACCGTGAAGCAGCTGAAA
GAGGACTACTTCAAGAAAATCGAGTGCTTCGACTCCGTGGAAATCTCCGGCGTGGAAGATCGGTTCAACG
CCTCCCTGGGCACATACCACGATCTGCTGAAAATTATCAAGGACAAGGACTTCCTGGACAATGAGGAAAA
CGAGGACATTCTGGAAGATATCGTGCTGACCCTGACACTGTTTGAGGACAGAGAGATGATCGAGGAACGG
CTGAAAACCTATGCCCACCTGTTCGACGACAAAGTGATGAAGCAGCTGAAGCGGCGGAGATACACCGGCT
GGGGCAGGCTGAGCCGGAAGCTGATCAACGGCATCCGGGACAAGCAGTCCGGCAAGACAATCCTGGATTT
CCTGAAGTCCGACGGCTTCGCCAACAGAAACTTCATGCAGCTGATCCACGACGACAGCCTGACCTTTAAA
GAGGACATCCAGAAAGCCCAGGTGTCCGGCCAGGGCGATAGCCTGCACGAGCACATTGCCAATCTGGCCG
GCAGCCCCGCCATTAAGAAGGGCATCCTGCAGACAGTGAAGGTGGTGGACGAGCTCGTGAAAGTGATGGG
CCGGCACAAGCCCGAGAACATCGTGATCGAAATGGCCAGAGAGAACCAGACCACCCAGAAGGGACAGAAG
AACAGCCGCGAGAGAATGAAGCGGATCGAAGAGGGCATCAAAGAGCTGGGCAGCCAGATCCTGAAAGAAC
ACCCCGTGGAAAACACCCAGCTGCAGAACGAGAAGCTGTACCTGTACTACCTGCAGAATGGGCGGGATAT
GTACGTGGACCAGGAACTGGACATCAACCGGCTGTCCGACTACGATGTGGACCATATCGTGCCTCAGAGC
TTTCTGAAGGACGACTCCATCGACAACAAGGTGCTGACCAGAAGCGACAAGAACCGGGGCAAGAGCGACA
ACGTGCCCTCCGAAGAGGTCGTGAAGAAGATGAAGAACTACTGGCGGCAGCTGCTGAACGCCAAGCTGAT
TACCCAGAGAAAGTTCGACAATCTGACCAAGGCCGAGAGAGGCGGCCTGAGCGAACTGGATAAGGCCGGC
TTCATCAAGAGACAGCTGGTGGAAACCCGGCAGATCACAAAGCACGTGGCACAGATCCTGGACTCCCGGA
TGAACACTAAGTACGACGAGAATGACAAGCTGATCCGGGAAGTGAAAGTGATCACCCTGAAGTCCAAGCT
GGTGTCCGATTTCCGGAAGGATTTCCAGTTTTACAAAGTGCGCGAGATCAACAACTACCACCACGCCCAC
GACGCCTACCTGAACGCCGTCGTGGGAACCGCCCTGATCAAAAAGTACCCTAAGCTGGAAAGCGAGTTCG
TGTACGGCGACTACAAGGTGTACGACGTGCGGAAGATGATCGCCAAGAGCGAGCAGGAAATCGGCAAGGC
TACCGCCAAGTACTTCTTCTACAGCAACATCATGAACTTTTTCAAGACCGAGATTACCCTGGCCAACGGC
GAGATCCGGAAGCGGCCTCTGATCGAGACAAACGGCGAAACCGGGGAGATCGTGTGGGATAAGGGCCGGG
ATTTTGCCACCGTGCGGAAAGTGCTGAGCATGCCCCAAGTGAATATCGTGAAAAAGACCGAGGTGCAGAC
AGGCGGCTTCAGCAAAGAGTCTATCCTGCCCAAGAGGAACAGCGATAAGCTGATCGCCAGAAAGAAGGAC
TGGGACCCTAAGAAGTACGGCGGCTTCGACAGCCCCACCGTGGCCTATTCTGTGCTGGTGGTGGCCAAAG
TGGAAAAGGGCAAGTCCAAGAAACTGAAGAGTGTGAAAGAGCTGCTGGGGATCACCATCATGGAAAGAAG
CAGCTTCGAGAAGAATCCCATCGACTTTCTGGAAGCCAAGGGCTACAAAGAAGTGAAAAAGGACCTGATC
ATCAAGCTGCCTAAGTACTCCCTGTTCGAGCTGGAAAACGGCCGGAAGAGAATGCTGGCCTCTGCCGGCG
AACTGCAGAAGGGAAACGAACTGGCCCTGCCCTCCAAATATGTGAACTTCCTGTACCTGGCCAGCCACTA
TGAGAAGCTGAAGGGCTCCCCCGAGGATAATGAGCAGAAACAGCTGTTTGTGGAACAGCACAAGCACTAC
CTGGACGAGATCATCGAGCAGATCAGCGAGTTCTCCAAGAGAGTGATCCTGGCCGACGCTAATCTGGACA
AAGTGCTGTCCGCCTACAACAAGCACCGGGATAAGCCCATCAGAGAGCAGGCCGAGAATATCATCCACCT
GTTTACCCTGACCAATCTGGGAGCCCCTGCCGCCTTCAAGTACTTTGACACCACCATCGACCGGAAGAGG
TACACCAGCACCAAAGAGGTGCTGGACGCCACCCTGATCCACCAGAGCATCACCGGCCTGTACGAGACAC
GGATCGACCTGTCTCAGCTGGGAGGCGACAAAAGGCCGGCGGCCACGAAAAAGGCCGGCCAGGCAAAAAA
GAAAAAGGAATTCGGCAGTGGAGAGGGCAGAGGAAGTCTGCTAACATGCGGTGACGTCGAGGAGAATCCT
GGCCCAGTGAGCAAGGGCGAGGAGCTGTTCACCGGGGTGGTGCCCATCCTGGTCGAGCTGGACGGCGACG
TAAACGGCCACAAGTTCAGCGTGTCCGGCGAGGGCGAGGGCGATGCCACCTACGGCAAGCTGACCCTGAA
GTTCATCTGCACCACCGGCAAGCTGCCCGTGCCCTGGCCCACCCTCGTGACCACCCTGACCTACGGCGTG
CAGTGCTTCAGCCGCTACCCCGACCACATGAAGCAGCACGACTTCTTCAAGTCCGCCATGCCCGAAGGCT
ACGTCCAGGAGCGCACCATCTTCTTCAAGGACGACGGCAACTACAAGACCCGCGCCGAGGTGAAGTTCGA
GGGCGACACCCTGGTGAACCGCATCGAGCTGAAGGGCATCGACTTCAAGGAGGACGGCAACATCCTGGGG
CACAAGCTGGAGTACAACTACAACAGCCACAACGTCTATATCATGGCCGACAAGCAGAAGAACGGCATCA
AGGTGAACTTCAAGATCCGCCACAACATCGAGGACGGCAGCGTGCAGCTCGCCGACCACTACCAGCAGAA
CACCCCCATCGGCGACGGCCCCGTGCTGCTGCCCGACAACCACTACCTGAGCACCCAGTCCGCCCTGAGC
AAAGACCCCAACGAGAAGCGCGATCACATGGTCCTGCTGGAGTTCGTGACCGCCGCCGGGATCACTCTCG
GCATGGACGAGCTGTACAAGGAATTCTAACTAGAGCTCGCTGATCAGCCTCGACTGTGCCTTCTAGTTGC
CAGCCATCTGTTGTTTGCCCCTCCCCCGTGCCTTCCTTGACCCTGGAAGGTGCCACTCCCACTGTCCTTT
CCTAATAAAATGAGGAAATTGCATCGCATTGTCTGAGTAGGTGTCATTCTATTCTGGGGGGTGGGGTGGG
GCAGGACAGCAAGGGGGAGGATTGGGAAGAGAATAGCAGGCATGCTGGGGAGCGGCCGCAGGAACCCCTA
GTGATGGAGTTGGCCACTCCCTCTCTGCGCGCTCGCTCGCTCACTGAGGCCGGGCGACCAAAGGTCGCCC
GACGCCCGGGCTTTGCCCGGGCGGCCTCAGTGAGCGAGCGAGCGCGCAGCTGCCTGCAGGGGCGCCTGAT
GCGGTATTTTCTCCTTACGCATCTGTGCGGTATTTCACACCGCATA
[95 nt withheld, positions 5507-5601]
T
[46 nt withheld, positions 5603-5648]
C
[141 nt withheld, positions 5650-5790]
CCTTTGACGTTGGAGTCCACGTTCTTT
[37 nt withheld, positions 5818-5854]
ACTCTATCTCGGGCTATTCTTTTGATTTATAAGGGATTTTGCCGATTTCGGTCTATTGGTTAAAAAATGA
GCTGATTTAACAAAAATTTAACGCGAATTTTAACAAAATATTAACGTTTACAATTTTATGGTGCACTCTC
AGTACAATCTGCTCTGATGCCGCATAGTTAAGCCAGCCCCGACACCCGCCAACACCCGCTGACGCGCCCT
GACGGGCTTGTCTGCTCCCGGCATCCGCTTACAGACAAGCTGTGACCGTCTCCGGGAGCTGCATGTGTCA
GAGGTTTTCACCGTCATCACCGAAACGCGCGAGACGAAAGGGCCTCGTGATACGCCTATTTTTATAGGTT
AATGTCATGATAATAATGGTTTCTTAGACGTCAGGTGGCACTTTTCGGGGAAATGTGCGCGGAACCCCTA
TTTGTTTATTTTTCTAAATACATTCAAATATGTATCCGCTCATGAGACAATAACCCTGATAAATGCTTCA
ATAATATTGAAAAAGGAAGAGTATGAGTATTCAACATTTCCGTGTCGCCCTTATTCCCTTTTTTGCGGCA
TTTTGCCTTCCTGTTTTTGCTCACCCAGAAACGCTGGTGAAAGTAAAAGATGCTGAAGATCAGTTGGGTG
CACGAGTGGGTTACATCGAACTGGATCTCAACAGCGGTAAGATCCTTGAGAGTTTTCGCCCCGAAGAACG
TTTTCCAATGATGAGCACTTTTAAAGTTCTGCTATGTGGCGCGGTATTATCCCGTATTGACGCCGGGCAA
GAGCAACTCGGTCGCCGCATACACTATTCTCAGAATGACTTGGTTGAGTACTCACCAGTCACAGAAAAGC
ATCTTACGGATGGCATGACAGTAAGAGAATTATGCAGTGCTGCCATAACCATGAGTGATAACACTGCGGC
CAACTTACTTCTGACAACGATCGGAGGACCGAAGGAGCTAACCGCTTTTTTGCACAACATGGGGGATCAT
GTAACTCGCCTTGATCGTTGGGAACCGGAGCTGAATGAAGCCATACCAAACGACGAGCGTGACACCACGA
TGCCTGTAGCAATGGCAACAACGTTGCGCAAACTATTAACTGGCGAACTACTTACTCTAGCTTCCCGGCA
ACAATTAATAGACTGGATGGAGGCGGATAAAGTTGCAGGACCACTTCTGCGCTCGGCCCTTCCGGCTGGC
TGGTTTATTGCTGATAAATCTGGAGCCGGTGAGCGTGGAAGCCGCGGTATCATTGCAGCACTGGGGCCAG
ATGGTAAGCCCTCCCGTATCGTAGTTATCTACACGACGGGGAGTCAGGCAACTATGGATGAACGAAATAG
ACAGATCGCTGAGATAGGTGCCTCACTGATTAAGCATTGGTAACTGTCAGACCAAGTTTACTCATATATA
CTTTAGATTGATTTAAAACTTCATTTTTAATTTAAAAGGATCTAGGTGAAGATCCTTTTTGATAATCTCA
TGACCAAAATCCCTTAACGTGAGTTTTCGTTCCACTGAGCGTCAGACCCCGTAGAAAAGATCAAAGGATC
TTCTTGAGATCCTTTTTTTCTGCGCGTAATCTGCTGCTTGCAAACAAAAAAACCACCGCTACCAGCGGTG
GTTTGTTTGCCGGATCAAGAGCTACCAACTCTTTTTCCGAAGGTAACTGGCTTCAGCAGAGCGCAGATAC
CAAATACTGTTCTTCTAGTGTAGCCGTAGTTAGGCCACCACTTCAAGAACTCTGTAGCACCGCCTACATA
CCTCGCTCTGCTAATCCTGTTACCAGTGGCTGCTGCCAGTGGCGATAAGTCGTGTCTTACCGGGTTGGAC
TCAAGACGATAGTTACCGGATAAGGCGCAGCGGTCGGGCTGAACGGGGGGTTCGTGCACACAGCCCAGCT
TGGAGCGAACGACCTACACCGAACTGAGATACCTACAGCGTGAGCTATGAGAAAGCGCCACGCTTCCCGA
AGGGAGAAAGGCGGACAGGTATCCGGTAAGCGGCAGGGTCGGAACAGGAGAGCGCACGAGGGAGCTTCCA
GGGGGAAACGCCTGGTATCTTTATAGTCCTGTCGGGTTTCGCCACCTCTGACTTGAGCGTCGATTTTTGT
GATGCTCGTCAGGGGGGCGGAGCCTATGGAAAAACGCCAGCAACGCGGCCTTTTTACGGTTCCTGGCCTT
TTGCTGGCCTTTTGCTCACATGTGAGGGCCTATTTCCCATGATTCCTTCATATTTGCATATACGATACAA
GGCTGTTAGAGAGATAATTGGAATTAATTTGACTGTAAACACAAAGATATTAGTACAAAATACGTGACGT
AGAAAGTAATAATTTCTTGGGTAGTTTGCAGTTTTAAAATTATGTTTTAAAATGGACTATCATATGCTTA
CCGTAACTTGAAAGTATTTCGATTTCTTGGCTTTATATATCTTGTGGAAAGGACGAAACACCGGAGCTAG
AAAGCAGTAGACGTTTTAGAGCTAGAAATAGCAAGTTAAAATAAGGCTAGTCCGTTATCAACTTGAAAAA
GTGGCACCGAGTCGGTGCTTTTTTGTTTTAGAGCTAGAAATAGCAAGTTAAAATAAGGCTAGTCCGTTTT
TAGCGCGTGCGCCAATTCTGCAGACAAATGGCTCTAGAGGTACC
